>Addgene plasmid #74856 | pGWB514 | depositor full sequence | sequence record 152626 | pGWB514 sequence 12124 bps
TTTCACGCCCTTTTAAATATCCGATTATTCTAATAAACGCTCTTTTCTCTTAGGTTTACCCGCCAATATA
TCCTGTCAAACACTGATAGTTTAAACTGAAGGCGGGAAACGACAATCTGATCCAAGCTCAAGCTGCTCTA
GCATTCGCCATTCAGGCTGCGCAACTGTTGGGAAGGGCGATCGGTGCGGGCCTCTTCGCTATTACGCCAG
CTGGCGAAAGGGGGATGTGCTGCAAGGCGATTAAGTTGGGTAACGCCAGGGTTTTCCCAGTCACGACGTT
GTAAAACGACGGCCAGTGCCAAGCTTGCATGCCTGCAGGTCCCCAGATTAGCCTTTTCAATTTCAGAAAG
AATGCTAACCCACAGATGGTTAGAGAGGCTTACGCAGCAGGTCTCATCAAGACGATCTACCCGAGCAATA
ATCTCCAGGAAATCAAATACCTTCCCAAGAAGGTTAAAGATGCAGTCAAAAGATTCAGGACTAACTGCAT
CAAGAACACAGAGAAAGATATATTTCTCAAGATCAGAAGTACTATTCCAGTATGGACGATTCAAGGCTTG
CTTCACAAACCAAGGCAAGTAATAGAGATTGGAGTCTCTAAAAAGGTAGTTCCCACTGAATCAAAGGCCA
TGGAGTCAAAGATTCAAATAGAGGACCTAACAGAACTCGCCGTAAAGACTGGCGAACAGTTCATACAGAG
TCTCTTACGACTCAATGACAAGAAGAAAATCTTCGTCAACATGGTGGAGCACGACACACTTGTCTACTCC
AAAAATATCAAAGATACAGTCTCAGAAGACCAAAGGGCAATTGAGACTTTTCAACAAAGGGTAATATCCG
GAAACCTCCTCGGATTCCATTGCCCAGCTATCTGTCACTTTATTGTGAAGATAGTGGAAAAGGAAGGTGG
CTCCTACAAATGCCATCATTGCGATAAAGGAAAGGCCATCGTTGAAGATGCCTCTGCCGACAGTGGTCCC
AAAGATGGACCCCCACCCACGAGGAGCATCGTGGAAAAAGAAGACGTTCCAACCACGTCTTCAAAGCAAG
TGGATTGATGTGATATCTCCACTGACGTAAGGGATGACGCACAATCCCACTATCCTTCGCAAGACCCTTC
CTCTATATAAGGAAGTTCATTTCATTTGGAGAGAACACGGGGGACTCTAGAGTTATCAACAAGTTTGTAC
AAAAAAGCTGAACGAGAAACGTAAAATGATATAAATATCAATATATTAAATTAGATTTTGCATAAAAAAC
AGACTACATAATACTGTAAAACACAACATATCCAGTCACTATGGCGGCCCTCGAGGGCCGCATTAGGCAC
CCCAGGCTTTACACTTTATGCTTCCGGCTCGTATAATGTGTGGATTTTGAGTTAGGATCCGTCGAGATTT
TCAGGAGCTAAGGAAGCTAAAATGGAGAAAAAAATCACTGGATATACCACCGTTGATATATCCCAATGGC
ATCGTAAAGAACATTTTGAGGCATTTCAGTCAGTTGCTCAATGTACCTATAACCAGACCGTTCAGCTGGA
TATTACGGCCTTTTTAAAGACCGTAAAGAAAAATAAGCACAAGTTTTATCCGGCCTTTATTCACATTCTT
GCCCGCCTGATGAATGCTCATCCGGAATTCCGTATGGCAATGAAAGACGGTGAGCTGGTGATATGGGATA
GTGTTCACCCTTGTTACACCGTTTTCCATGAGCAAACTGAAACGTTTTCATCGCTCTGGAGTGAATACCA
CGACGATTTCCGGCAGTTTCTACACATATATTCGCAAGATGTGGCGTGTTACGGTGAAAACCTGGCCTAT
TTCCCTAAAGGGTTTATTGAGAATATGTTTTTCGTCTCAGCCAATCCCTGGGTGAGTTTCACCAGTTTTG
ATTTAAACGTGGCCAATATGGACAACTTCTTCGCCCCCGTTTTCACCATGGGCAAATATTATACGCAAGG
CGACAAGGTGCTGATGCCGCTGGCGATTCAGGTTCATCATGCCGTCTGTGATGGCTTCCATGTCGGCAGA
ATGCTTAATGAATTACAACAGTACTGCGATGAGTGGCAGGGCGGGGCGTAAAGATCTGGATCCGGCTTAC
TAAAAGCCAGATAACAGTATGCGTATTTGCGCGCTGATTTTTGCGGTATAAGAATATATACTGATATGTA
TACCCGAAGTATGTCAAAAAGAGGTGTGCTATGAAGCAGCGTATTACAGTGACAGTTGACAGCGACAGCT
ATCAGTTGCTCAAGGCATATATGATGTCAATATCTCCGGTCTGGTAAGCACAACCATGCAGAATGAAGCC
CGTCGTCTGCGTGCCGAACGCTGGAAAGCGGAAAATCAGGAAGGGATGGCTGAGGTCGCCCGGTTTATTG
AAATGAACGGCTCTTTTGCTGACGAGAACAGGGACTGGTGAAATGCAGTTTAAGGTTTACACCTATAAAA
GAGAGAGCCGTTATCGTCTGTTTGTGGATGTACAGAGTGATATTATTGACACGCCCGGGCGACGGATGGT
GATCCCCCTGGCCAGTGCACGTCTGCTGTCAGATAAAGTCTCCCGTGAACTTTACCCGGTGGTGCATATC
GGGGATGAAAGCTGGCGCATGATGACCACCGATATGGCCAGTGTGCCGGTCTCCGTTATCGGGGAAGAAG
TGGCTGATCTCAGCCACCGCGAAAATGACATCAAAAACGCCATTAACCTGATGTTCTGGGGAATATAAAT
GTCAGGCTCCCTTATACACAGCCAGTCTGCAGGTCGACCATAGTGACTGGATATGTTGTGTTTTACAGTA
TTATGTAGTCTGTTTTTTATGCAAAATCTAATTTAATATATTGATATTTATATCATTTTACGTTTCTCGT
TCAGCTTTCTTGTACAAAGTGGTTGATAACAGCGGGTTAATTAACATCTTTTACCCATACGATGTTCCTG
ACTATGCGGGCTATCCCTATGACGTCCCGGACTATGCAGGATCCTATCCATATGACGTTCCAGATTACGC
TGCTCAGTGCAGCGCTTAGAGCTCGAATTTCCCCGATCGTTCAAACATTTGGCAATAAAGTTTCTTAAGA
TTGAATCCTGTTGCCGGTCTTGCGATGATTATCATATAATTTCTGTTGAATTACGTTAAGCATGTAATAA
TTAACATGTAATGCATGACGTTATTTATGAGATGGGTTTTTATGATTAGAGTCCCGCAATTATACATTTA
ATACGCGATAGAAAACAAAATATAGCGCGCAAACTAGGATAAATTATCGCGCGCGGTGTCATCTATGTTA
CTAGATCGGGAATTGGTTCCGGAACCAATTCGTAATCATGGTCATAGCTGTTTCCTGTGTGAAATTGTTA
TCCGCTCACAATTCCACACAACATACGAGCCGGAAGCATAAAGTGTAAAGCCTGGGGTGCCTAATGAGTG
AGCTAACTCACATTAGGCTGAATTAGGCGCGCCTATTTCTATTAATTCCCGATCTAGTAACATAGATGAC
ACCGCGCGCGATAATTTATCCTAGTTTGCGCGCTATATTTTGTTTTCTATCGCGTATTAAATGTATAATT
GCGGGACTCTAATCATAAAAACCCATCTCATAAATAACGTCATGCATTACATGTTAATTATTACATGCTT
AACGTAATTCAACAGAAATTATATGATAATCATCGCAAGACCGGCAACAGGATTCAATCTTAAGAAACTT
TATTGCCAAATGTTTGAACGATCGGGGAAATTCGGGGGATCGATCCCGCGAACTGTGGACGAGAACTGTG
CCACCAAGCGTAAGGCCGTTCTCTCGCATTTGCCTTGCTAGGCTCGCGCGAGTTGCTGGCTGAGGCGTTC
TCGAAATCAGCTCTTGTTCGGTCGGCATCTACTCTATTCCTTTGCCCTCGGACGAGTGCTGGGGCGTCGG
TTTCCACTATCGGCGAGTACTTCTACACAGCCATCGGTCCAGACGGCCGCGCTTCTGCGGGCGATTTGTG
TACGCCCGACAGTCCCGGCTCCGGATCGGACGATTGCGTCGCATCGACCCTGCGCCCAAGCTGCATCATC
GAAATTGCCGTCAACCAAGCTCTGATAGAGTTGGTCAAGACCAATGCGGAGCATATACGCCCGGAGCCGC
GGCGATCCTGCAAGCTCCGGATGCCTCCGCTCGAAGTAGCGCGTCTGCTGCTCCATACAAGCCAACCACG
GCCTCCAGAAGAAGATGTTGGCGACCTCGTATTGGGAATCCCCGAACATCGCCTCGCTCCAGTCAATGAC
CGCTGTTATGCGGCCATTGTCCGTCAGGACATTGTTGGAGCCGAAATCCGCGTGCACGAGGTGCCGGACT
TCGGGGCAGTCCTCGGCCCAAAGCATCAGCTCATCGAGAGCCTGCGCGACGGACGCACTGACGGTGTCGT
CCATCACAGTTTGCCAGTGATACACATGGGGATCAGCAATCGCGCATATGAAATCACGCCATGTAGTGTA
TTGACCGATTCCTTGCGGTCCGAATGGGCCGAACCCGCTCGTCTGGCTAAGATCGGCCGCAGCGATCGCA
TCCATGGCCTCCGCGACCGGCTGCAGAACAGCGGGCAGTTCGGTTTCAGGCAGGTCTTGCAACGTGACAC
CCTGTGCACGGCGGGAGATGCAATAGGTCAGGCTCTCGCTGAATGCCCCAATGTCAAGCACTTCCGGAAT
CGGGAGCGCGGCCGATGCAAAGTGCCGATAAACATAACGATCTTTGTAGAAACCATCGGCGCAGCTATTT
ACCCGCAGGACATATCCACGCCCTCCTACATCGAAGCTGAAAGCACGAGATTCTTCGCCCTCCGAGAGCT
GCATCAGGTCGGAGACGCTGTCGAACTTTTCGATCAGAAACTTCTCGACAGACGTCGCGGTGAGTTCAGG
CTTTTTCATATCTTATTGCCCCCCGGGATCAGATCTGGATTGAGAGTGAATATGAGACTCTAATTGGATA
CCGAGGGGAATTTATGGAACGTCAGTGGAGCATTTTTGACAAGAAATATTTGCTAGCTGATAGTGACCTT
AGGCGACTTTTGAACGCGCAATAATGGTTTCTGACGTATGTGCTTAGCTCATTAAACTCCAGAAACCCGC
GGCTGAGTGGCTCCTTCAACGTTGCGGTTCTGTCAGTTCCAAACGTAAAACGGCTTGTCCCGCGTCATCG
GCGGGGGTCATAACGTGACTCCCTTAATTCTCCGCTCATGATCTTGATCCCCTGCGCCATCAGATCCTTG
GCGGCAAGAAAGCCATCCAGTTTACTTTGCAGGGCTTCCCAACCTTACCAGAGGGCGCCCCAGCTGGCAA
TTCCGGTTCGCTTGCTGTCCATAAAACCGCCCAGTCTAGCTATCGCCATGTAAGCCCACTGCAAGCTACC
TGCTTTCTCTTTGCGCTTGCGTTTTCCCTTGTCCAGATAGCCCAGTAGCTGACATTCATCCGGGGTCAGC
ACCGTTTCTGCGGACTGGCTTTCTACGTGTTCCGCTTCCTTTAGCAGCCCTTGCGCCCTGAGTGCTTGCG
GCAGCGTGAAGCTGATCCGTCGAGATTAATAGAAATAAATTCAGCCTAATTCGGCGTTAATTCAGTACAT
TAAAAACGTCCGCAATGTGTTATTAAGTTGTCTAAGCGTCAATTTGTTTACACCACAATATATCCTGCCA
CCAGCCAGCCAACAGCTCCCCGACCGGCAGCTCGGCACAAAATCACCACTCGATACAGGCAGCCCATCAG
TCCGGGACGGCGTCAGCGGGAGAGCCGTTGTAAGGCGGCAGACTTTGCTCATGTTACCGATGCTATTCGG
AAGAACGGCAACTAAGCTGCCGGGTTTGAAACACGGATGATCTCGCGGAGGGTAGCATGTTGATTGTAAC
GATGACAGAGCGTTGCTGCCTGTGATCAATTCGGGCACGAACCCAGTGGACATAAGCCTGTTCGGTTCGT
AAGCTGTAATGCAAGTAGCGTATGCGCTCACGCAACTGGTCCAGAACCTTGACCGAACGCAGCGGTGGTA
ACGGCGCAGTGGCGGTTTTCATGGCTTGTTATGACTGTTTTTTTGGGGTACAGTCTATGCCTCGGGCATC
CAAGCAGCAAGCGCGTTACGCCGTGGGTCGATGTTTGATGTTATGGAGCAGCAACGATGTTACGCAGCAG
GGCAGTCGCCCTAAAACAAAGTTAAACATCATGGGGGAAGCGGTGATCGCCGAAGTATCGACTCAACTAT
CAGAGGTAGTTGGCGTCATCGAGCGCCATCTCGAACCGACGTTGCTGGCCGTACATTTGTACGGCTCCGC
AGTGGATGGCGGCCTGAAGCCACACAGTGATATTGATTTGCTGGTTACGGTGACCGTAAGGCTTGATGAA
ACAACGCGGCGAGCTTTGATCAACGACCTTTTGGAAACTTCGGCTTCCCCTGGAGAGAGCGAGATTCTCC
GCGCTGTAGAAGTCACCATTGTTGTGCACGACGACATCATTCCGTGGCGTTATCCAGCTAAGCGCGAACT
GCAATTTGGAGAATGGCAGCGCAATGACATTCTTGCAGGTATCTTCGAGCCAGCCACGATCGACATTGAT
CTGGCTATCTTGCTGACAAAAGCAAGAGAACATAGCGTTGCCTTGGTAGGTCCAGCGGCGGAGGAACTCT
TTGATCCGGTTCCTGAACAGGATCTATTTGAGGCGCTAAATGAAACCTTAACGCTATGGAACTCGCCGCC
CGACTGGGCTGGCGATGAGCGAAATGTAGTGCTTACGTTGTCCCGCATTTGGTACAGCGCAGTAACCGGC
AAAATCGCGCCGAAGGATGTCGCTGCCGACTGGGCAATGGAGCGCCTGCCGGCCCAGTATCAGCCCGTCA
TACTTGAAGCTAGACAGGCTTATCTTGGACAAGAAGAAGATCGCTTGGCCTCGCGCGCAGATCAGTTGGA
AGAATTTGTCCACTACGTGAAAGGCGAGATCACCAAGGTAGTCGGCAAATAATGTCTAGCTAGAAATTCG
TTCAAGCCGACGCCGCTTCGCGGCGCGGCTTAACTCAAGCGTTAGATGCACTAAGCACATAATTGCTCAC
AGCCAAACTATCAGGTCAAGTCTGCTTTTATTATTTTTAAGCGTGCATAATAAGCCCTACACAAATTGGG
AGATATATCATGCATGACCAAAATCCCTTAACGTGAGTTTTCGTTCCACTGAGCGTCAGACCCCGTAGAA
AAGATCAAAGGATCTTCTTGAGATCCTTTTTTTCTGCGCGTAATCTGCTGCTTGCAAACAAAAAAACCAC
CGCTACCAGCGGTGGTTTGTTTGCCGGATCAAGAGCTACCAACTCTTTTTCCGAAGGTAACTGGCTTCAG
CAGAGCGCAGATACCAAATACTGTCCTTCTAGTGTAGCCGTAGTTAGGCCACCACTTCAAGAACTCTGTA
GCACCGCCTACATACCTCGCTCTGCTAATCCTGTTACCAGTGGCTGCTGCCAGTGGCGATAAGTCGTGTC
TTACCGGGTTGGACTCAAGACGATAGTTACCGGATAAGGCGCAGCGGTCGGGCTGAACGGGGGGTTCGTG
CACACAGCCCAGCTTGGAGCGAACGACCTACACCGAACTGAGATACCTACAGCGTGAGCTATGAGAAAGC
GCCACGCTTCCCGAAGGGAGAAAGGCGGACAGGTATCCGGTAAGCGGCAGGGTCGGAACAGGAGAGCGCA
CGAGGGAGCTTCCAGGGGGAAACGCCTGGTATCTTTATAGTCCTGTCGGGTTTCGCCACCTCTGACTTGA
GCGTCGATTTTTGTGATGCTCGTCAGGGGGGCGGAGCCTATGGAAAAACGCCAGCAACGCGGCCTTTTTA
CGGTTCCTGGCCTTTTGCTGGCCTTTTGCTCACATGTTCTTTCCTGCGTTATCCCCTGATTCTGTGGATA
ACCGTATTACCGCCTTTGAGTGAGCTGATACCGCTCGCCGCAGCCGAACGACCGAGCGCAGCGAGTCAGT
GAGCGAGGAAGCGGAAGAGCGCCTGATGCGGTATTTTCTCCTTACGCATCTGTGCGGTATTTCACACCGC
ATATGGTGCACTCTCAGTACAATCTGCTCTGATGCCGCATAGTTAAGCCAGTATACACTCCGCTATCGCT
ACGTGACTGGGTCATGGCTGCGCCCCGACACCCGCCAACACCCGCTGACGCGCCCTGACGGGCTTGTCTG
CTCCCGGCATCCGCTTACAGACAAGCTGTGACCGTCTCCGGGAGCTGCATGTGTCAGAGGTTTTCACCGT
CATCACCGAAACGCGCGAGGCAGGGTGCCTTGATGTGGGCGCCGGCGGTCGAGTGGCGACGGCGCGGCTT
GTCCGCGCCCTGGTAGATTGCCTGGCCGTAGGCCAGCCATTTTTGAGCGGCCAGCGGCCGCGATAGGCCG
ACGCGAAGCGGCGGGGCGTAGGGAGCGCAGCGACCGAAGGGTAGGCGCTTTTTGCAGCTCTTCGGCTGTG
CGCTGGCCAGACAGTTATGCACAGGCCAGGCGGGTTTTAAGAGTTTTAATAAGTTTTAAAGAGTTTTAGG
CGGAAAAATCGCCTTTTTTCTCTTTTATATCAGTCACTTACATGTGTGACCGGTTCCCAATGTACGGCTT
TGGGTTCCCAATGTACGGGTTCCGGTTCCCAATGTACGGCTTTGGGTTCCCAATGTACGTGCTATCCACA
GGAAAGAGACCTTTTCGACCTTTTTCCCCTGCTAGGGCAATTTGCCCTAGCATCTGCTCCGTACATTAGG
AACCGGCGGATGCTTCGCCCTCGATCAGGTTGCGGTAGCGCATGACTAGGATCGGGCCAGCCTGCCCCGC
CTCCTCCTTCAAATCGTACTCCGGCAGGTCATTTGACCCGATCAGCTTGCGCACGGTGAAACAGAACTTC
TTGAACTCTCCGGCGCTGCCACTGCGTTCGTAGATCGTCTTGAACAACCATCTGGCTTCTGCCTTGCCTG
CGGCGCGGCGTGCCAGGCGGTAGAGAAAACGGCCGATGCCGGGATCGATCAAAAAGTAATCGGGGTGAAC
CGTCAGCACGTCCGGGTTCTTGCCTTCTGTGATCTCGCGGTACATCCAATCAGCTAGCTCGATCTCGATG
TACTCCGGCCGCCCGGTTTCGCTCTTTACGATCTTGTAGCGGCTAATCAAGGCTTCACCCTCGGATACCG
TCACCAGGCGGCCGTTCTTGGCCTTCTTCGTACGCTGCATGGCAACGTGCGTGGTGTTTAACCGAATGCA
GGTTTCTACCAGGTCGTCTTTCTGCTTTCCGCCATCGGCTCGCCGGCAGAACTTGAGTACGTCCGCAACG
TGTGGACGGAACACGCGGCCGGGCTTGTCTCCCTTCCCTTCCCGGTATCGGTTCATGGATTCGGTTAGAT
GGGAAACCGCCATCAGTACCAGGTCGTAATCCCACACACTGGCCATGCCGGCCGGCCCTGCGGAAACCTC
TACGTGCCCGTCTGGAAGCTCGTAGCGGATCACCTCGCCAGCTCGTCGGTCACGCTTCGACAGACGGAAA
ACGGCCACGTCCATGATGCTGCGACTATCGCGGGTGCCCACGTCATAGAGCATCGGAACGAAAAAATCTG
GTTGCTCGTCGCCCTTGGGCGGCTTCCTAATCGACGGCGCACCGGCTGCCGGCGGTTGCCGGGATTCTTT
GCGGATTCGATCAGCGGCCGCTTGCCACGATTCACCGGGGCGTGCTTCTGCCTCGATGCGTTGCCGCTGG
GCGGCCTGCGCGGCCTTCAACTTCTCCACCAGGTCATCACCCAGCGCCGCGCCGATTTGTACCGGGCCGG
ATGGTTTGCGACCGCTCACGCCGATTCCTCGGGCTTGGGGGTTCCAGTGCCATTGCAGGGCCGGCAGACA
ACCCAGCCGCTTACGCCTGGCCAACCGCCCGTTCCTCCACACATGGGGCATTCCACGGCGTCGGTGCCTG
GTTGTTCTTGATTTTCCATGCCGCCTCCTTTAGCCGCTAAAATTCATCTACTCATTTATTCATTTGCTCA
TTTACTCTGGTAGCTGCGCGATGTATTCAGATAGCAGCTCGGTAATGGTCTTGCCTTGGCGTACCGCGTA
CATCTTCAGCTTGGTGTGATCCTCCGCCGGCAACTGAAAGTTGACCCGCTTCATGGCTGGCGTGTCTGCC
AGGCTGGCCAACGTTGCAGCCTTGCTGCTGCGTGCGCTCGGACGGCCGGCACTTAGCGTGTTTGTGCTTT
TGCTCATTTTCTCTTTACCTCATTAACTCAAATGAGTTTTGATTTAATTTCAGCGGCCAGCGCCTGGACC
TCGCGGGCAGCGTCGCCCTCGGGTTCTGATTCAAGAACGGTTGTGCCGGCGGCGGCAGTGCCTGGGTAGC
TCACGCGCTGCGTGATACGGGACTCAAGAATGGGCAGCTCGTACCCGGCCAGCGCCTCGGCAACCTCACC
GCCGATGCGCGTGCCTTTGATCGCCCGCGACACGACAAAGGCCGCTTGTAGCCTTCCATCCGTGACCTCA
ATGCGCTGCTTAACCAGCTCCACCAGGTCGGCGGTGGCCCATATGTCGTAAGGGCTTGGCTGCACCGGAA
TCAGCACGAAGTCGGCTGCCTTGATCGCGGACACAGCCAAGTCCGCCGCCTGGGGCGCTCCGTCGATCAC
TACGAAGTCGCGCCGGCCGATGGCCTTCACGTCGCGGTCAATCGTCGGGCGGTCGATGCCGACAACGGTT
AGCGGTTGATCTTCCCGCACGGCCGCCCAATCGCGGGCACTGCCCTGGGGATCGGAATCGACTAACAGAA
CATCGGCCCCGGCGAGTTGCAGGGCGCGGGCTAGATGGGTTGCGATGGTCGTCTTGCCTGACCCGCCTTT
CTGGTTAAGTACAGCGATAACCTTCATGCGTTCCCCTTGCGTATTTGTTTATTTACTCATCGCATCATAT
ACGCAGCGACCGCATGACGCAAGCTGTTTTACTCAAATACACATCACCTTTTTAGACGGCGGCGCTCGGT
TTCTTCAGCGGCCAAGCTGGCCGGCCAGGCCGCCAGCTTGGCATCAGACAAACCGGCCAGGATTTCATGC
AGCCGCACGGTTGAGACGTGCGCGGGCGGCTCGAACACGTACCCGGCCGCGATCATCTCCGCCTCGATCT
CTTCGGTAATGAAAAACGGTTCGTCCTGGCCGTCCTGGTGCGGTTTCATGCTTGTTCCTCTTGGCGTTCA
TTCTCGGCGGCCGCCAGGGCGTCGGCCTCGGTCAATGCGTCCTCACGGAAGGCACCGCGCCGCCTGGCCT
CGGTGGGCGTCACTTCCTCGCTGCGCTCAAGTGCGCGGTACAGGGTCGAGCGATGCACGCCAAGCAGTGC
AGCCGCCTCTTTCACGGTGCGGCCTTCCTGGTCGATCAGCTCGCGGGCGTGCGCGATCTGTGCCGGGGTG
AGGGTAGGGCGGGGGCCAAACTTCACGCCTCGGGCCTTGGCGGCCTCGCGCCCGCTCCGGGTGCGGTCGA
TGATTAGGGAACGCTCGAACTCGGCAATGCCGGCGAACACGGTCAACACCATGCGGCCGGCCGGCGTGGT
GGTGTCGGCCCACGGCTCTGCCAGGCTACGCAGGCCCGCGCCGGCCTCCTGGATGCGCTCGGCAATGTCC
AGTAGGTCGCGGGTGCTGCGGGCCAGGCGGTCTAGCCTGGTCACTGTCACAACGTCGCCAGGGCGTAGGT
GGTCAAGCATCCTGGCCAGCTCCGGGCGGTCGCGCCTGGTGCCGGTGATCTTCTCGGAAAACAGCTTGGT
GCAGCCGGCCGCGTGCAGTTCGGCCCGTTGGTTGGTCAAGTCCTGGTCGTCGGTGCTGACGCGGGCATAG
CCCAGCAGGCCAGCGGCGGCGCTCTTGTTCATGGCGTAATGTCTCCGGTTCTAGTCGCAAGTATTCTACT
TTATGCGACTAAAACACGCGACAAGAAAACGCCAGGAAAAGGGCAGGGCGGCAGCCTGTCGCGTAACTTA
GGACTTGTGCGACATGTCGTTTTCAGAAGACGGCTGCACTGAACGTCAGAAGCCGACTGCACTATAGCAG
CGGAGGGGTTGGATCAAAGTACTTTGATCCCGAGGGGAACCCTGTGGTTGGCATGCACATACAAATGGAC
GAACGGATAAACCT
Features (pLannotate 1.2.2; 31 found; start..end, strand, type, name):
     54..78      -  misc_feature   RB T-DNA repeat: right border repeat from nopaline C58 T-DNA
    144..298     -  CDS            lacZα (fragment): LacZα fragment of β-galactosidase; lacZ fragment
    301..321     -  misc_feature   MCS (fragment): pUC18/19 multiple cloning site
    812..1153    +  promoter       CaMV 35S promoter: strong constitutive promoter from cauliflower mosaic virus
   1179..1303    +  protein_bind   attR1: mutant version of attR; recombination site for the Gateway® LR reaction LR Clonase™
   1338..1368    +  promoter       lac UV5 promoter: E. coli lac promoter with an "up" mutation
   1392..1421    +  promoter       cat promoter (fragment): promoter of the E. coli cat gene encoding chloramphenicol acetyltransferase
   1422..2081    +  CDS            CmR: chloramphenicol acetyltransferase; cat; confers resistance to chloramphenicol
   2260..2418    +  CDS            ccdA (fragment): CCDA_ECO57 - Also known as H, letA. Experimental evidence at protein level: Swiss-Prot protein existence level 1. Antitoxin component of a type II toxin-antitoxin (TA) system which inhibits the post-segregational killing (PSK) of plasmid-free cells, also referred to as a plasmid addiction system. Binds to and blocks the activity of CcdB; will also remove bound CcdB protein from the CcdB-GyrA complex by forming a CcdA-CcdB complex, a process termed rejuvenation. Functions as a transcriptional corepressor for the ccdAB operon, repression also requires CcdB (By similarity). From Escherichia coli
   2423..2725    +  CDS            ccdB: CCDB_ECOLI - Also known as G, letB, letD. Experimental evidence at protein level: Swiss-Prot protein existence level 1. Toxic component of a type II toxin-antitoxin (TA) system, functioning in plasmid maintainence. Responsible for the post- segregational killing (PSK) of plasmid-free cells, also referred to as a plasmid addiction system. Half-life of over 2 hours. Cell killing by CcdB is accompanied by filamentation, defects in chromosome and plasmid segregation, defects in cell division, formation of anucleate cells, decreased DNA synthesis and plasmid loss. Interferes with the activity of DN
   2769..2893    -  protein_bind   attR2: mutant version of attR; recombination site for the Gateway® LR reaction LR Clonase™
   2922..3011    +  CDS            3xHA: three tandem HA epitope tags
   3045..3297    +  terminator     NOS terminator: nopaline synthase terminator and poly(A) signal
   3353..3375    -  protein_bind   lac operator (fragment): The lac repressor binds to the lac operator to inhibit transcription in E. coli. This inhibition can be relieved by adding lactose or isopropyl-β-D-thiogalactopyranoside (IPTG). lac repressor encoded by lacI
   3379..3409    -  promoter       lac promoter: promoter for the E. coli lac operon
   3424..3445    -  protein_bind   CAP binding site: CAP binding activates transcription in the presence of cAMP. E. coli catabolite activator protein
   3481..3733    -  terminator     NOS terminator: nopaline synthase terminator and poly(A) signal
   3884..4909    -  CDS            HygR: aminoglycoside phosphotransferase from E. coli; aph(4)-Ia; confers resistance to hygromycin
   4961..5140    -  promoter       NOS promoter: nopaline synthase promoter
   5220..5549    -  CDS            tnpA (fragment): TN5P_ECOLX - Also known as tnp. Experimental evidence at protein level: Swiss-Prot protein existence level 1. Mediates transposition of transposon Tn5 by a 'cut and paste' mechanism. First, the monomeric transposase binds the 19 bp inverted DNA repeats flanking the transposon. Then, dimerization of the DNA- bound transposase creates a synaptic DNA complex. After nicking of the first DNA strand, excision of the transposon proceeds through a series of intermediates. The transposase then mediates the insertion of the transposon at a new site by strand transfer. The activity of the wild- type tran
   5646..5670    -  misc_feature   LB T-DNA repeat: left border repeat from nopaline C58 T-DNA
   5929..5952    +  promoter       Pc promoter (fragment): intI1 (promoter lies within the coding sequence); class 1 integron promoter
   6128..6184    +  CDS            GmR (fragment): gentamycin acetyltransferase; aacC1; confers resistance to gentamycin
   6195..6982    +  CDS            SmR (fragment): aminoglycoside adenylyltransferase (Murphy, 1985); aadA; confers resistance to spectinomycin and streptomycin
   7228..7816    +  rep_origin     ori: high-copy-number ColE1/pMB1/pBR322/pUC origin of replication
   8002..8142    -  misc_feature   bom: basis of mobility region from pBR322
   8244..8283    -  CDS            rop (fragment): Rop protein, which maintains plasmids at low copy number; rop
   8486..8680    -  rep_origin     pVS1 oriV: origin of replication for the Pseudomonas plasmid pVS1 (Heeb et al., 2000)
   8746..9819    -  CDS            pVS1 RepA: replication protein from the Pseudomonas plasmid pVS1 (Heeb et al., 2000)
  10248..10877   -  CDS            pVS1 StaA: stability protein from the Pseudomonas plasmid pVS1 (Heeb et al., 2000)
  11437..11838   -  CDS            Y4CG_SINFN (fragment): Protein inferred from homology: Swiss-Prot protein existence level 3. From Sinorhizobium fredii (strain NBRC 101917 / NGR234).
