[The description below was written by a language model from this plasmid's Addgene catalogue record and pLannotate feature annotations shown in this document.]
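Description:
pGWB514 is an empty Gateway destination binary vector for plant expression, built on the pPZP221 backbone and intended for Agrobacterium-mediated T-DNA transfer. The backbone carries a ColE1/pBR322-type origin with the bom mobilisation region for high-copy propagation in E. coli, and the pVS1 origin with its RepA replication and StaA stability genes for maintenance in Agrobacterium. Bacterial selection relies on the aadA spectinomycin/streptomycin resistance gene in the backbone. Only a short remnant of the original gentamycin resistance gene is annotated, consistent with the recorded removal of that marker.

Between the nopaline-type right and left T-DNA border repeats lie two plant cassettes. In the first, the CaMV 35S promoter drives a Gateway cassette flanked by attR1 and attR2, followed by a 3xHA coding sequence and a NOS terminator. The attR sites enclose a chloramphenicol resistance gene and the ccdB toxin gene. The empty vector must therefore be grown in a ccdB-tolerant strain under chloramphenicol plus spectinomycin. An LR reaction with an entry clone replaces this cassette with the gene of interest, and ccdB counter-selects unrecombined plasmid. A reading frame without a stop codon is then expressed constitutively as a C-terminal triple-HA fusion. The second cassette, in the opposite orientation, is NOS promoter:hygromycin phosphotransferase:NOS terminator, which allows hygromycin selection of transformed plant tissue. Residual lacZα, lac promoter and Tn5 transposase fragments are annotated but appear to be cloning remnants.

No insert is present. The vector is used to generate HA-tagged proteins in transgenic plants, for applications such as immunodetection or immunoprecipitation.
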