Addgene plasmid #74856: pGWB514
Purpose: (Empty Backbone) Gateway cloning compatible binary vector for C-terminal fusion with 3xHA (CaMV35S promoter).
Depositing lab: Tsuyoshi Nakagawa. Depositing organization: Shimane University. Publication: Improved Gateway binary vectors: high-performance vectors for creation of fusion constructs in transgenic analysis of plants. Nakagawa T, Suzuki T, Murata S, Nakamura S, Hino T, Maeo K, Tabata R, Kawai T, Tanaka K, Niwa Y, Watanabe Y, Nakamura K, Kimura T, Ishiguro S. Biosci Biotechnol Biochem. 2007 Aug;71(8):2095-100. Epub 2007 Aug 7. 10.1271/bbb.70216 PubMed 17690442.
Backbone
  Vector backbone: pPZP221
  Backbone manufacturer: Hajdukiewicz P., Svab Z. and Maliga P.
  Backbone size (bp): 8500
  Modifications to backbone: gentamycin-resistant marker was removed and hygromycin-resistant marker (NOS promoter:HPT:NOS terminator) was inserted
  Vector type: Plant Expression
  Promoter: CaMV35S
  Selectable markers: Hygromycin
Growth in bacteria
  Bacterial resistance: Chloramphenicol and Spectinomycin, 25 & 50 μg/mL
  Growth temperature: 37°C
  Growth strain: ccdB Survival
  Copy number: High Copy
Gene/Insert
  Cloning method: Gateway Cloning
Terms and licenses: Academic/Nonprofit Terms; Industry Terms: Not Available to Industry
How to cite: pGWB514 was a gift from Tsuyoshi Nakagawa (Addgene plasmid # 74856 ; http://n2t.net/addgene:74856 ; RRID:Addgene_74856)
