>Addgene plasmid #74856 | pGWB514 | addgene partial sequence | sequence record 152627 | CAT-R 5'-GCAACTGACTGAAATGCCTC-3'
GGTATATCCAGTGATTTTTTTCTCCATTTTAGCTTCCTTAGCTCCTGAAAATCTCGACGGATCCTAACTC
AAAATCCACACATTATACGAGCCGGAAGCATAAAGTGTAAAGCCTGGGGTGCCTAATGCGGCCCTCGAGG
GCCGCCATAGTGACTGGATATGTTGTGTTTTACAGTATTATGTAGTCTGTTTTTTATGCAAAATCTAATT
TAATATATTGATATTTATATCATTTTACGTTTCTCGTTCAGCTTTTTTGTACAAACTTGTTGATAACTCT
AGAGTCCCCCGTGTTCTCTCCAAATGAAATGAACTTCCTTATATAGAGGAAGGGTCTTGCGAAGGATAGT
GGGATTGTGCGTCATCCCTTACGTCAGTGGAGATATCACATCAATCCACTTGCTTTGAAGACGTGGTTGG
AACGTCTTCTTTTTCCACGATGCTCCTCGTGGGTGGGGGTCCATCTTTGGGACCACTGTCGGCAGAGGCA
TCTTCAACGATGGCCTTTCCTTTATCGCAATGATGGCATTTGTAGGAGCCACCTTCCTTTTCCACTATCT
TCACAATAAAGTGACAGATAGCTGGGCAATGGAATCCGAGGAGGTTTCCGGATATTACCCTTTGTTGAAA
AGTCTCAATTGCCCTTTGGTCTTCTGAGACTGTATCTTTGATATTTTTGGAGTAGACAAGTGTGTCGTGC
TCCACCATGTTGACGAAGATTTTCTTCTTGTCATTGAGTCGTAAGAGACTCTGTATGAACTGTTCGCCAG
TCTTTACGGCGAGTTCTGTTAGGTCCTCTATTTGAATCTTTGACTCCATGGCCTTTGATTCAGTGGGAAC
TACCT
