>Addgene plasmid #74856 | pGWB514 | addgene partial sequence | sequence record 152628 | ccdB-Fwd 5'-GCATGATGACCACCGATATG-3'
CAGGCTCCCTTATACACAGCCAGTCTGCAGGTCGACCATAGTGACTGGATATGTTGTGTTTTACAGTATT
ATGTAGTCTGTTTTTTATGCAAAATCTAATTTAATATATTGATATTTATATCATTTTACGTTTCTCGTTC
AGCTTTCTTGTACAAAGTGGTTGATAACAGCGGGTTAATTAACATCTTTTACCCATACGATGTTCCTGAC
TATGCGGGCTATCCCTATGACGTCCCGGACTATGC
